Addgene plasmid #18766: MSCV eIF4E E103A IRES GFP
Depositing lab: Scott Lowe. Depositing organization: Cold Spring Harbor Laboratory. Publication: Dissecting eIF4E action in tumorigenesis. Wendel HG, Silva RL, Malina A, Mills JR, Zhu H, Ueda T, Watanabe-Fukunaga R, Fukunaga R, Teruya-Feldstein J, Pelletier J, Lowe SW. Genes Dev. 2007 Dec 15. 21(24):3232-7. 10.1101/gad.1604407 PubMed 18055695.
Backbone
  Vector backbone: MSCV-IRES-GFP
  Vector type: Mammalian Expression, Retroviral
Growth in bacteria
  Bacterial resistance: Ampicillin, 100 μg/mL
  Growth temperature: 37°C
  Growth strain: DH5alpha
  Copy number: High Copy
Gene/Insert
  Gene/Insert name: eIF4E E103A (alt name: eIF4E)
  Species: M. musculus (mouse)
  Insert size (bp): 1327
  Mutation: E103A
  Entrez Gene: Eif4e (a.k.a. EG668879, Eif4e-ps, If4e, eIF-4E)
  Tag / fusion protein: IRES GFP (C terminal on backbone)
  Cloning method: Restriction Enzyme; 5′ cloning site EcoRI (unknown if destroyed); 3′ cloning site EcoRI (unknown if destroyed)
  Sequencing primers: 5′ pLXSN 5'
Terms and licenses: Academic/Nonprofit Terms; Industry Terms: Not Available to Industry
How to cite: MSCV eIF4E E103A IRES GFP was a gift from Scott Lowe (Addgene plasmid # 18766 ; http://n2t.net/addgene:18766 ; RRID:Addgene_18766)
