[The description below was written by a language model from this plasmid's Addgene catalogue record.]
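Description:
MSCV eIF4E E103A IRES GFP is a retroviral mammalian expression plasmid built on the MSCV-IRES-GFP backbone, a murine stem cell virus-derived vector. It is propagated in E. coli as a high-copy plasmid under ampicillin selection. No feature table accompanies the record, so the specific origin of replication, packaging signal and LTR details are not listed. In MSCV-type vectors generally, the viral long terminal repeats flank the payload, the 5′ LTR drives transcription, and a packaging signal allows the transcript to be incorporated into retroviral particles when the plasmid is introduced into a suitable packaging cell line.

The insert is a roughly 1.3 kb mouse Eif4e cDNA fragment, encoding the cap-binding translation initiation factor eIF4E. It carries an E103A point substitution and was cloned by restriction digestion into an EcoRI site at both ends. The record does not state the functional consequence of the mutation. Downstream of the insert, the backbone supplies an internal ribosome entry site followed by GFP. Although the catalogue lists this as a C-terminal "tag", GFP is not fused to eIF4E. The IRES lets both proteins be translated separately from one bicistronic transcript, so green fluorescence marks transduced cells that also express the mutant eIF4E and allows them to be tracked or sorted.

The associated publication concerns dissecting eIF4E action in tumorigenesis. This suggests the construct serves for stable retroviral delivery of this eIF4E variant into mammalian cells, presumably to compare its activity with other forms of the protein.
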