>Addgene plasmid #18766 | MSCV eIF4E E103A IRES GFP | addgene partial sequence | sequence record 24661 | pLXSN-5
NNNNNNCNNNNTTTNNNNCCTCACTCCTTCTCTAGGCGCCGGAATTAGATCCTATCCATATGACGTTCCA
GATTACGCTGCTCAGTGCGGCCCGGAATTCATGGCGACTGTGGAACCGGAAACCACCCCTACCACTAATC
CCCCACCTGCAGAAGAGGAAAAAACAGAGTCTAATCAGGAGGTTGCTAACCCAGAGCACTATATTAAACA
CCCTCTACAGAACAGGTGGGCACTCTGGTTTTTTAAAAATGATAAAAGCAAAACTTGGCAAGCAAACCTT
CGATTGATCTCTAAGTTTGATACTGTTGAAGACTTTTGGGCTCTATACAACCATATCCAGTTGTCTAGTA
ATTTAATGCCTGGCTGTGACTACTCACTTTTTAAGGACGGGATTGAGCCTATGTGGGCGGATGAGAAAAA
CAAACGAGGAGGACGGTGGCTGATCACACTGAACAAGCAGCAGAGACGGAGTGACCTCGATCGCTTCTGG
CTAGAGACACTGCTGTGCCTTATTGGAGAATCTTTCGATGACTACAGTGATGATGTGTGTGGAGCTGTTG
TTAATGTTAGAGCTAAAGGTGATAAGATAGCAATATGGANNNNNNNNNNNNAAAACNGNNNNNNAGTCAC
ACACATAGGGAGGGTATACAAGGAAAGGTTAGGACTTCCTCCGAAGATAGTGATTGGTTATCAGTCCCAC
GCAGACACAGCTACAAAGAGCGGCTCCACCACTAAAAATAGGTTTGTTGNTTAACNNNNGGTTAACGAAT
TCCGCCCCCCCCCCCTAACGTTACNGGNCGAAGCCGCTTGGNATAANNGCNNGNNNNGGNNNNNN
